Addgene plasmid #180526: KTK_034
Purpose: Entry vector containing pLux promoter
Depositing lab: Tom Ellis. Depositing organization: Imperial College London. Publication: Komagataeibacter Tool Kit (KTK): A Modular Cloning System for Multigene Constructs and Programmed Protein Secretion from Cellulose Producing Bacteria. Goosens VJ, Walker KT, Aragon SM, Singh A, Senthivel VR, Dekker L, Caro-Astorga J, Buat MLA, Song W, Lee KY, Ellis T. ACS Synth Biol. 2021 Dec 17;10(12):3422-3434. doi: 10.1021/acssynbio.1c00358. Epub 2021 Nov 12. PubMed 34767345.
Backbone
  Vector backbone: pSEVA331
  Vector type: Bacterial Expression
Growth in bacteria
  Bacterial resistance: Ampicillin, 100 μg/mL
  Growth temperature: 37°C
  Growth strain: DH5alpha
  Copy number: High Copy
Gene/Insert
  Gene/Insert name: pLux promoter
  Species: V. fischeri
  Cloning method: Restriction Enzyme; 5′ cloning site unknown (unknown if destroyed)
Terms and licenses: Academic/Nonprofit Terms; Industry Terms: Not Available to Industry
Depositor comments: Read the preprint at https://www.biorxiv.org/content/10.1101/2021.06.09.447691v1.full
How to cite: KTK_034 was a gift from Tom Ellis (Addgene plasmid # 180526 ; http://n2t.net/addgene:180526 ; RRID:Addgene_180526)
