[The description below was written by a language model from this plasmid's Addgene catalogue record and pLannotate feature annotations shown in this document.]
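Description:
KTK_034 is a small part-storage ("entry") plasmid from the Komagataeibacter Tool Kit, a modular cloning system built for assembling multigene constructs in cellulose-producing bacteria. Its payload is the pLux promoter from Vibrio fischeri, held as a reusable promoter part, not as part of a complete expression unit. In its native context pLux is the quorum-sensing promoter activated by the LuxR regulator when bound to its acyl-homoserine lactone signal, so as a toolkit part it would normally be placed upstream of a gene of interest to give inducible, signal-responsive transcription. No luxR gene or downstream coding sequence is recorded in this plasmid, so those components would have to come from other parts in an assembly.

The sequenced record is about 1.9 kb, and automated annotation found only three features: a β-lactamase gene (AmpR) with its own bla promoter, which confers ampicillin resistance, and a high-copy ColE1/pUC-type origin of replication. This fits the catalogue fields for ampicillin selection and high copy number in a standard E. coli cloning strain. It fits less well with the listed backbone, pSEVA331, which is generally known as a chloramphenicol-resistant, broad-host-range vector. The annotated features instead describe a minimal E. coli propagation plasmid, and the record does not explain the difference. The pLux promoter was not picked up by the annotation and presumably sits in the short unannotated region. The flanking cloning sites are not stated, beyond restriction-enzyme cloning with an unknown 5′ site. The plasmid's typical use is as a source of the pLux part for hierarchical assembly into expression constructs destined for Komagataeibacter.
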