Features (pLannotate 1.2.2; 3 found; start..end, strand, type, name):
    177..1037    -  CDS            AmpR: β-lactamase; bla; confers resistance to ampicillin, carbenicillin, and related antibiotics
   1038..1142    -  promoter       AmpR promoter: bla
   1245..1833    +  rep_origin     ori: high-copy-number ColE1/pMB1/pBR322/pUC origin of replication
>Addgene plasmid #180526 | KTK_034 | addgene full sequence | sequence record 358967 | Addgene NGS Result
TCGGTCTCTGACCCACCTGTAGGATCGTACAGGTTTACGCAAGAAAATGGTTTGTTATAGTCGAATAAAT
GGCTGAGACCAAGATTATCAAAAAGGATCTTCACCTAGATCCTTTTAAATTAAAAATGAAGTTTTAAATC
AATCTAAAGTATATATGAGTAAACTTGGTCTGACAGTTACCAATGCTTAATCAGTGAGGCACCTATCTCA
GCGATCTGTCTATTTCGTTCATCCATAGTTGCCTGACTCCCCGTCGTGTAGATAACTACGATACGGGAGG
GCTTACCATCTGGCCCCAGTGCTGCAATGATACCGCGGGACCCACGCTCACCGGCTCCAGATTTATCAGC
AATAAACCAGCCAGCCGGAAGGGCCGAGCGCAGAAGTGGTCCTGCAACTTTATCCGCCTCCATCCAGTCT
ATTAATTGTTGCCGGGAAGCTAGAGTAAGTAGTTCGCCAGTTAATAGTTTGCGCAACGTTGTTGCCATTG
CTACAGGCATCGTGGTGTCACGCTCGTCGTTTGGTATGGCTTCATTCAGCTCCGGTTCCCAACGATCAAG
GCGAGTTACATGATCCCCCATGTTGTGCAAAAAAGCGGTTAGCTCCTTCGGTCCTCCGATCGTTGTCAGA
AGTAAGTTGGCCGCAGTGTTATCACTCATGGTTATGGCAGCACTGCATAATTCTCTTACTGTCATGCCAT
CCGTAAGATGCTTTTCTGTGACTGGTGAGTACTCAACCAAGTCATTCTGAGAATAGTGTATGCGGCGACC
GAGTTGCTCTTGCCCGGCGTCAATACGGGATAATACCGCGCCACATAGCAGAACTTTAAAAGTGCTCATC
ATTGGAAAACGTTCTTCGGGGCGAAAACTCTCAAGGATCTTACCGCTGTTGAGATCCAGTTCGATGTAAC
CCACTCGTGCACCCAACTGATCTTCAGCATCTTTTACTTTCACCAGCGTTTCTGGGTGAGCAAAAACAGG
AAGGCAAAATGCCGCAAAAAAGGGAATAAGGGCGACACGGAAATGTTGAATACTCATACTCTTCCTTTTT
CAATATTATTGAAGCATTTATCAGGGTTATTGTCTCATGAGCGGATACATATTTGAATGTATTTAGAAAA
ATAAACAAATAGGGGTTCCGCGCACATTTCCCCGAAAAGTGCCACCTGTCATGACCAAAATCCCTTAACG
TGAGTTTTCGTTCCACTGAGCGTCAGACCCCGTAGAAAAGATCAAAGGATCTTCTTGAGATCCTTTTTTT
CTGCGCGTAATCTGCTGCTTGCAAACAAAAAAACCACCGCTACCAGCGGTGGTTTGTTTGCCGGATCAAG
AGCTACCAACTCTTTTTCCGAAGGTAACTGGCTTCAGCAGAGCGCAGATACCAAATACTGTTCTTCTAGT
GTAGCCGTAGTTAGGCCACCACTTCAAGAACTCTGTAGCACCGCCTACATACCTCGCTCTGCTAATCCTG
TTACCAGTGGCTGCTGCCAGTGGCGATAAGTCGTGTCTTACCGGGTTGGACTCAAGACGATAGTTACCGG
ATAAGGCGCAGCGGTCGGGCTGAACGGGGGGTTCGTGCACACAGCCCAGCTTGGAGCGAACGACCTACAC
CGAACTGAGATACCTACAGCGTGAGCTATGAGAAAGCGCCACGCTTCCCGAAGGGAGAAAGGCGGACAGG
TATCCGGTAAGCGGCAGGGTCGGAACAGGAGAGCGCACGAGGGAGCTTCCAGGGGGAAACGCCTGGTATC
TTTATAGTCCTGTCGGGTTTCGCCACCTCTGACTTGAGCGTCGATTTTTGTGATGCTCGTCAGGGGGGCG
GAGCCTATGGAAAAACGCCAGCAACGCGGCCTTTTTACGGTTCCTGGCCTTTTGCTGGCCTTTTGCTCAC
ATGTTCTTTCCTGCGTTATCCCCTGATTCTGTGGATAACCGTAG
